>Addgene plasmid #187505 | CD_MitoTP | addgene full sequence | sequence record 368879 | Addgene NGS Result
GACCTACACCGAACTGAGATACCTACAGCGTGAGCTATGAGAAAGCGCCACGCTTCCCGAAGGGAGAAAG
GCGGACAGGTATCCGGTAAGCGGCAGGGTCGGAACAGGAGAGCGCACGAGGGAGCTTCCAGGGGGAAACG
CCTGGTATCTTTATAGTCCTGTCGGGTTTCGCCACCTCTGACTTGAGCGTCGATTTTTGTGATGCTCGTC
AGGGGGGCGGAGCCTATGGAAAAACGCCAGCAACGCGGCCTTTTTACGGTTCCTGGCCTTTTGCTGGCCT
TTTGCTCACATGTTCTTTCCTGCGTTATCCCCTGATTCTGTGGGTGGAAGGGCTCGGAGTTGTGGTAATC
TATGTATCCTGGGGTGGTCTCGACCTGATGCTTCACGGGGCGATAAGTGCAGTTCACGACGAAATGTTGT
CGTGGTGGTACCGACGACAGGGACTGCCGTGCGTAACGAAACTGTGGGTGACGCCGACGGCTTTCGCGAC
ACCAAGCGGGAGAAAGCGGTCCTTTGGATTAAGCGGAGCATTGGAGACCTGAGACGAGACAGCCTGAGAA
TGGATGCGAGTAATGAGCTCGGCACAAAATCACCACTCGATACAGGCAGCCCATCAGTCCGGGACGGCGT
CAGCGGGAGAGCCGTTGTAAGGCGGCAGACTTTGCTCATGTTACCGATGCTATTCGGAAGAACGGCAACT
AAGCTGCCGGGTTTGAAACACGGATGATCTCGCGGAGGGTAGCATGTTGATTGTAACGATGACAGAGCGT
TGCTGCCTGTGATCACCGCTCCTCTAGAGTCGACTTGCAGGCATGCAAGCTTAGCAAGCGAACCGGAATT
GCCAGCTGGGGCGCCCTCTGGTAAGGTTGGGAAGCCCTGCAAAGTAAACTGGATGGCTTTCTTGCCGCCA
AGGATCTGATGGCGCAGGGGATCAATATCTGATCAAGAGACAGGATGAGGATCGTTTCGCATGAGGGAAG
CGGTGATCGCCGAAGTATCGACTCAACTATCAGAGGTAGTTGGCGTCATCGAGCGCCATCTCGAACCGAC
GTTGCTGGCCGTACATTTGTACGGCTCCGCAGTGGATGGCGGCCTGAAGCCACACAGTGATATTGATTTG
CTGGTTACGGTGACCGTAAGGCTTGATGAAACAACGCGGCGAGCTTTGATCAACGACCTTTTGGAAACTT
CGGCTTCCCCTGGAGAGAGTGAGATTCTCCGCGCTGTAGAAGTCACCATTGTTGTGCACGACGACATCAT
TCCGTGGCGTTATCCAGCTAAGCGCGAACTGCAATTTGGAGAATGGCAGCGCAATGACATTCTTGCTGGT
ATCTTCGAGCCAGCCACGATCGACATTGATCTGGCTATCTTGCTGACAAAAGCAAGAGAACATAGCGTTG
CCTTGGTAGGTCCAGCGGCGGAGGAACTCTTTGATCCGGTTCCTGAACAGGATCTATTTGAGGCGCTAAA
TGAAACCTTAACGCTATGGAACTCGCCGCCCGACTGGGCTGGCGATGAGCGAAATGTAGTGCTTACGTTG
TCCCGCATTTGGTACAGCGCAGTAACCGGCAAAATCGCGCCGAAGGATGTCGCTGCCGACTGGGCAATGG
AGCGCCTGCCGGCCCAGTATCAGCCCGTCATACTTGAAGCTAGACAGGCTTATCTTGGACAAGAAGAAGA
TCGCTTGGCCTCGCGCGCAGATCAGTTGGAAGAATTTGTCCACTACGTGAAAGGCGAGATCACCAAGGTA
GTCGGCAAATAATAATCACCTAGAATGCATGACCAAAATCCCTTAACGTGAGTTTTCGTTCCACTGAGCG
TCAGACCCCGTAGAAAAGATCAAAGGATCTTCTTGAGATCCTTTTTTTCTGCGCGTAATCTGCTGCTTGC
AAACAAAAAAACCACCGCTACCAGCGGTGGTTTGTTTGCCGGATCAAGAGCTACCAACTCTTTTTCCGAA
GGTAACTGGCTTCAGCAGAGCGCAGATACCAAATACTGTTCTTCTAGTGTAGCCGTAGTTAGGCCACCAC
TTCAAGAACTCTGTAGCACCGCCTACATACCTCGCTCTGCTAATCCTGTTACCAGTGGCTGCTGCCAGTG
GCGATAAGTCGTGTCTTACCGGGTTGGACTCAAGACGATAGTTACCGGATAAGGCGCAGCGGTCGGGCTG
AACGGGGGGTTCGTGCACACAGCCCAGCTTGGAGCGAAC
Features (pLannotate 1.2.2; 4 found; start..end, strand, type, name):
    790..822     +  misc_feature   MCS (fragment): pUC18/19 multiple cloning site
    823..939     +  CDS            tnpA (fragment): TN5P_ECOLX - Also known as tnp. Experimental evidence at protein level: Swiss-Prot protein existence level 1. Mediates transposition of transposon Tn5 by a 'cut and paste' mechanism. First, the monomeric transposase binds the 19 bp inverted DNA repeats flanking the transposon. Then, dimerization of the DNA- bound transposase creates a synaptic DNA complex. After nicking of the first DNA strand, excision of the transposon proceeds through a series of intermediates. The transposase then mediates the insertion of the transposon at a new site by strand transfer. The activity of the wild- type tran
    971..1759    +  CDS            aadA: S3AD_ECOLX - Experimental evidence at protein level: Swiss-Prot protein existence level 1. Mediates bacterial resistance to the antibiotics streptomycin and spectinomycin. From Escherichia coli.
   1853..232     +  rep_origin     ori (across the origin): high-copy-number ColE1/pMB1/pBR322/pUC origin of replication
