[The description below was written by a language model from this plasmid's Addgene catalogue record and pLannotate feature annotations shown in this document.]
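Description:
CD_MitoTP is a Level 0 (L0) donor plasmid from the Universal Loop assembly system, a Type IIS restriction enzyme-based scheme for building multi-part genetic constructs from standardised modules. It is built on the small pL0R backbone (about 2.2 kb in total) and is maintained in E. coli. Replication relies on a high-copy ColE1/pUC-type origin, and the aadA gene provides selection through resistance to spectinomycin and streptomycin. The automated annotation also picks up a short fragment of the pUC18/19 multiple cloning site and a short stretch resembling the Tn5 transposase gene just upstream of aadA. These are most likely backbone remnants and not functional elements.

The payload is MitoTP, a mitochondrial targeting peptide from the diatom Phaeodactylum tricornutum, listed in the record as a synthetic sequence. The feature table does not annotate the insert itself. It presumably lies in the unannotated region between the origin and the MCS fragment, but its exact coordinates are not given. The part was cloned using BsaI sites that were destroyed in the process. The "CD" prefix marks its position class within the coding-sequence portion of the assembly syntax, consistent with an N-terminal targeting signal meant to be fused in frame to a downstream coding part.

The plasmid contains no promoter or terminator for the insert, so it is not an expression vector. It serves as a storage and donor vector from which the targeting peptide can be combined with promoter, coding and terminator parts into higher-level transcriptional units, for example to direct a reporter or other protein of interest to mitochondria in diatoms.
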