Addgene plasmid #187505: CD_MitoTP
Purpose: L0 donor CD - CDS, mitochondrial targeting peptide from Phaeodactylum tricornutum
Depositing lab: Bernardo Pollak. Publication: Universal loop assembly: open, efficient and cross-kingdom DNA fabrication. Pollak B, Matute T, Nunez I, Cerda A, Lopez C, Vargas V, Kan A, Bielinski V, von Dassow P, Dupont CL, Federici F. Synth Biol (Oxf). 2020;5(1):ysaa001. doi: 10.1093/synbio/ysaa001. Epub 2020 Feb 5. PubMed 32161816.
Backbone
  Vector backbone: pL0R
  Vector type: Synthetic Biology
Growth in bacteria
  Bacterial resistance: Spectinomycin, 50 μg/mL
  Growth temperature: 37°C
  Growth strain: DH5alpha
  Copy number: High Copy
Gene/Insert
  Gene/Insert name: MitoTP
  Species: Synthetic
  Mutation: -
  Cloning method: Restriction Enzyme; 5′ cloning site BsaI (destroyed during cloning); 3′ cloning site BsaI (destroyed during cloning)
How to cite: CD_MitoTP was a gift from Bernardo Pollak (Addgene plasmid # 187505)
